Addgene plasmid #155183: XLone-BSD Cas13d P2A mCherry
Purpose: PiggybacTransposon-based tunable and temporal expression control of Cas13d and mCherry
Depositing lab: Xiaoping Bao. Depositing organization: Purdue University. Publication: Chemically-defined generation of human hemogenic endothelium and definitive hematopoietic progenitor cells. Chang Y, Syahirah R, Oprescu SN, Wang X, Jung J, Cooper SH, Torregrosa-Allen S, Elzey BD, Hsu AY, Randolph LN, Sun Y, Kuang S, Broxmeyer HE, Deng Q, Lian X, Bao X. Biomaterials. 2022 May 6;285:121569. doi: 10.1016/j.biomaterials.2022.121569. PubMed 35567999.
Backbone
  Vector backbone: Addgene #154398
  Backbone size w/o insert (bp): 6487
  Total vector size (bp): 9385
  Vector type: Mammalian Expression, Unspecified ; Piggybac transposon
  Selectable markers: Blasticidin
Growth in bacteria
  Bacterial resistance: Ampicillin, 100 μg/mL
  Growth temperature: 37°C
  Growth strain: DH5alpha
  Copy number: High Copy
Gene/Insert
  Gene/Insert name: CasRx (alt name: Cas13d)
  Species: H. sapiens (human)
  Insert size (bp): 2898
  Promoter: TRE3G
  Tag / fusion protein: NLS (C terminal on insert); P2A mCherry (C terminal on insert)
  Cloning method: Restriction Enzyme; 5′ cloning site KpnI (not destroyed); 3′ cloning site NheI, SpeI (not destroyed)
  Sequencing primers: 5′ gcgcctataaaagagtgctga; 3′ M13 FWD
Terms and licenses: Academic/Nonprofit Terms; Industry Terms: Not Available to Industry
How to cite: XLone-BSD Cas13d P2A mCherry was a gift from Xiaoping Bao (Addgene plasmid # 155183 ; http://n2t.net/addgene:155183 ; RRID:Addgene_155183)
