[The description below was written by a language model from this plasmid's Addgene catalogue record and pLannotate feature annotations shown in this document.]
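Description:
XLone-BSD Cas13d P2A mCherry is a 9,385 bp PiggyBac transposon plasmid for doxycycline-inducible expression in mammalian cells, built on an XLone-BSD backbone. It is propagated in E. coli as a high-copy plasmid through a ColE1/pUC-type origin with ampicillin resistance (β-lactamase). Remnants of lacZα, the lac promoter/operator, bom and rop are carried over from the cloning vector. The transposon terminal repeats implied by the catalogue's vector type are not annotated in the feature table, so their positions cannot be stated from the record.

The payload is an all-in-one Tet-On system arranged as two divergent units. A TRE3GS promoter, a third-generation Tet-responsive promoter, drives RfxCas13d (CasRx), the RNA-targeting type VI CRISPR effector from Ruminococcus flavefaciens. The catalogue lists the insert species as human, but the annotation identifies this bacterial origin. According to the catalogue, Cas13d carries a C-terminal NLS and is linked by a P2A self-cleaving peptide to mCherry, so the nuclease and the red reporter are made as separate proteins from one transcript. A short partial FLAG match is annotated just upstream of mCherry, and an SV40 poly(A) signal lies downstream of the cassette on the opposite strand. On the opposite strand, an EF-1α core promoter constitutively drives a reverse tetracycline transactivator (annotated as an rtTA3 fragment with VP16-derived activation repeats). This is followed by blasticidin S deaminase and a second SV40 poly(A) signal. How the transactivator and BSD coding sequences are joined is not annotated.

With a PiggyBac transposase supplied separately, the cassette can be integrated into the genome and stable cells selected with blasticidin. Doxycycline then gives tunable, temporally controlled Cas13d expression that can be tracked by mCherry fluorescence. No guide RNA cassette is annotated, so guides for RNA targeting would have to be provided separately.
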