Features (pLannotate 1.2.2; 21 found; start..end, strand, type, name):
      9..376     +  promoter       TRE3GS promoter: 3rd-generation Tet-responsive promoter that can be activated by binding of Tet-On® 3G, modified to eliminate binding sites for endogenous mammalian transcription factors
    389..3286    +  CDS            RfxCas13d: RNA-targeting Type VI CRISPR protein from Ruminococcus flavefaciens strain XPD3002 (Konermann et al., 2018)
   3413..3433    +  CDS            FLAG (fragment): FLAG® epitope tag, followed by an enterokinase cleavage site
   3433..4140    +  CDS            mCherry: monomeric derivative of DsRed fluorescent protein (Shaner et al., 2004) mammalian codon-optimized
   4347..4481    -  polyA_signal   SV40 poly(A) signal: SV40 polyadenylation signal
   4798..4955    +  CDS            lacZα (fragment): LacZα fragment of β-galactosidase; lacZ fragment
   4961..5060    -  misc_feature   bom (fragment): basis of mobility region from pBR322
   5162..5197    -  CDS            rop (fragment): Rop protein, which maintains plasmids at low copy number; rop
   5292..5396    +  promoter       AmpR promoter: bla
   5397..6257    +  CDS            AmpR: β-lactamase; bla; confers resistance to ampicillin, carbenicillin, and related antibiotics
   6428..7016    +  rep_origin     ori: high-copy-number ColE1/pMB1/pBR322/pUC origin of replication
   7199..7291    +  CDS            lacI (fragment): lac repressor; lacI; The lac repressor binds to the lac operator to inhibit transcription in E. coli. This inhibition can be relieved by adding lactose or isopropyl-β-D-thiogalactopyranoside (IPTG).
   7304..7325    +  protein_bind   CAP binding site: CAP binding activates transcription in the presence of cAMP. E. coli catabolite activator protein
   7340..7370    +  promoter       lac promoter: promoter for the E. coli lac operon
   7378..7394    +  protein_bind   lac operator: The lac repressor binds to the lac operator to inhibit transcription in E. coli. This inhibition can be relieved by adding lactose or isopropyl-β-D-thiogalactopyranoside (IPTG). lac repressor encoded by lacI
   7682..7763    -  polyA_signal   SV40 poly(A) signal: SV40 polyadenylation signal
   7786..7869    -  CDS            large T antigen (fragment): large T antigen from SV40 (simian virus 40)
   7880..8278    -  CDS            BSD: blasticidin S deaminase; Aspergillus terreus BSD; confers resistance to blasticidin
   8351..8461    -  CDS            VP48: 3 tandem repeats of the minimal activation domain of herpes simplex virus VP16 (Cheng et al., 2013)
   8391..9088    -  CDS            rtTA3 (fragment): reverse tetracycline transactivator 3 activates expression from Tet-responsive promoters in the presence of doxycycline
   9141..9352    -  promoter       EF-1α core promoter: core promoter for human elongation factor EF-1α
>Addgene plasmid #155183 | XLone-BSD Cas13d P2A mCherry | addgene full sequence | sequence record 307948 | Addgene NGS Result
ATCACCTCGAGTTTACTCCCTATCAGTGATAGAGAACGTATGAAGAGTTTACTCCCTATCAGTGATAGAG
AACGTATGCAGACTTTACTCCCTATCAGTGATAGAGAACGTATAAGGAGTTTACTCCCTATCAGTGATAG
AGAACGTATGACCAGTTTACTCCCTATCAGTGATAGAGAACGTATCTACAGTTTACTCCCTATCAGTGAT
AGAGAACGTATATCCAGTTTACTCCCTATCAGTGATAGAGAACGTATAAGCTTTGCTTATGTAAACCAGG
GCGCCTATAAAAGAGTGCTGATTTTTTGAGTAAACTTCAATTCCACAACACTTTTGTCTTATACCAACTT
TCCGTACCACTTCCTACCCTCGTAAAGGTACCGCCACCATGATCGAAAAAAAAAAGTCCTTCGCCAAGGG
CATGGGCGTGAAGTCCACACTCGTGTCCGGCTCCAAAGTGTACATGACAACCTTCGCCGAAGGCAGCGAC
GCCAGGCTGGAAAAGATCGTGGAGGGCGACAGCATCAGGAGCGTGAATGAGGGCGAGGCCTTCAGCGCTG
AAATGGCCGATAAAAACGCCGGCTATAAGATCGGCAACGCCAAATTCAGCCATCCTAAGGGCTACGCCGT
GGTGGCTAACAACCCTCTGTATACAGGACCCGTCCAGCAGGATATGCTCGGCCTGAAGGAAACTCTGGAA
AAGAGGTACTTCGGCGAGAGCGCTGATGGCAATGACAATATTTGTATCCAGGTGATCCATAACATCCTGG
ACATTGAAAAAATCCTCGCCGAATACATTACCAACGCCGCCTACGCCGTCAACAATATCTCCGGCCTGGA
TAAGGACATTATTGGATTCGGCAAGTTCTCCACAGTGTATACCTACGACGAATTCAAAGACCCCGAGCAC
CATAGGGCCGCTTTCAACAATAACGATAAGCTCATCAACGCCATCAAGGCCCAGTATGACGAGTTCGACA
ACTTCCTCGATAACCCCAGACTCGGCTATTTCGGCCAGGCCTTTTTCAGCAAGGAGGGCAGAAATTACAT
CATCAATTACGGCAACGAATGCTATGACATTCTGGCCCTCCTGAGCGGACTGAGGCACTGGGTGGTCCAT
AACAACGAAGAAGAGTCCAGGATCTCCAGGACCTGGCTCTACAACCTCGATAAGAACCTCGACAACGAAT
ACATCTCCACCCTCAACTACCTCTACGACAGGATCACCAATGAGCTGACCAACTCCTTCTCCAAGAACTC
CGCCGCCAACGTGAACTATATTGCCGAAACTCTGGGAATCAACCCTGCCGAATTCGCCGAACAATATTTC
AGATTCAGCATTATGAAAGAGCAGAAAAACCTCGGATTCAATATCACCAAGCTCAGGGAAGTGATGCTGG
ACAGGAAGGATATGTCCGAGATCAGGAAAAATCATAAGGTGTTCGACTCCATCAGGACCAAGGTCTACAC
CATGATGGACTTTGTGATTTATAGGTATTACATCGAAGAGGATGCCAAGGTGGCTGCCGCCAATAAGTCC
CTCCCCGATAATGAGAAGTCCCTGAGCGAGAAGGATATCTTTGTGATTAACCTGAGGGGCTCCTTCAACG
ACGACCAGAAGGATGCCCTCTACTACGATGAAGCTAATAGAATTTGGAGAAAGCTCGAAAATATCATGCA
CAACATCAAGGAATTTAGGGGAAACAAGACAAGAGAGTATAAGAAGAAGGACGCCCCTAGACTGCCCAGA
ATCCTGCCCGCTGGCCGTGATGTTTCCGCCTTCAGCAAACTCATGTATGCCCTGACCATGTTCCTGGATG
GCAAGGAGATCAACGACCTCCTGACCACCCTGATTAATAAATTCGATAACATCCAGAGCTTCCTGAAGGT
GATGCCTCTCATCGGAGTCAACGCTAAGTTCGTGGAGGAATACGCCTTTTTCAAAGACTCCGCCAAGATC
GCCGATGAGCTGAGGCTGATCAAGTCCTTCGCTAGAATGGGAGAACCTATTGCCGATGCCAGGAGGGCCA
TGTATATCGACGCCATCCGTATTTTAGGAACCAACCTGTCCTATGATGAGCTCAAGGCCCTCGCCGACAC
CTTTTCCCTGGACGAGAACGGAAACAAGCTCAAGAAAGGCAAGCACGGCATGAGAAATTTCATTATTAAT
AACGTGATCAGCAATAAAAGGTTCCACTACCTGATCAGATACGGTGATCCTGCCCACCTCCATGAGATCG
CCAAAAACGAGGCCGTGGTGAAGTTCGTGCTCGGCAGGATCGCTGACATCCAGAAAAAACAGGGCCAGAA
CGGCAAGAACCAGATCGACAGGTACTACGAAACTTGTATCGGAAAGGATAAGGGCAAGAGCGTGAGCGAA
AAGGTGGACGCTCTCACAAAGATCATCACCGGAATGAACTACGACCAATTCGACAAGAAAAGGAGCGTCA
TTGAGGACACCGGCAGGGAAAACGCCGAGAGGGAGAAGTTTAAAAAGATCATCAGCCTGTACCTCACCGT
GATCTACCACATCCTCAAGAATATTGTCAATATCAACGCCAGGTACGTCATCGGATTCCATTGCGTCGAG
CGTGATGCTCAACTGTACAAGGAGAAAGGCTACGACATCAATCTCAAGAAACTGGAAGAGAAGGGATTCA
GCTCCGTCACCAAGCTCTGCGCTGGCATTGATGAAACTGCCCCCGATAAGAGAAAGGACGTGGAAAAGGA
GATGGCTGAAAGAGCCAAGGAGAGCATTGACAGCCTCGAGAGCGCCAACCCCAAGCTGTATGCCAATTAC
ATCAAATACAGCGACGAGAAGAAAGCCGAGGAGTTCACCAGGCAGATTAACAGGGAGAAGGCCAAAACCG
CCCTGAACGCCTACCTGAGGAACACCAAGTGGAATGTGATCATCAGGGAGGACCTCCTGAGAATTGACAA
CAAGACATGTACCCTGTTCAGAAACAAGGCCGTCCACCTGGAAGTGGCCAGGTATGTCCACGCCTATATC
AACGACATTGCCGAGGTCAATTCCTACTTCCAACTGTACCATTACATCATGCAGAGAATTATCATGAATG
AGAGGTACGAGAAAAGCAGCGGAAAGGTGTCCGAGTACTTCGACGCTGTGAATGACGAGAAGAAGTACAA
CGATAGGCTCCTGAAACTGCTGTGTGTGCCTTTCGGCTACTGTATCCCCAGGTTTAAGAACCTGAGCATC
GAGGCCCTGTTCGATAGGAACGAGGCCGCCAAGTTCGACAAGGAGAAAAAGAAGGTGTCCGGCAATAAGC
GACCTGCCGCCACAAAGAAGGCTGGACAGGCTAAGAAGAAGAAAGCTAGCGGCAGCGGCGCCACTAACTT
CTCCCTGTTGAAACAAGCAGGGGATGTCGAAGAGAATCCCGGGCCAATGGACTACAAGGACGACGATGAC
AAGGTGAGCAAGGGCGAGGAGGATAACATGGCCATCATCAAGGAGTTCATGCGCTTCAAGGTGCACATGG
AGGGCTCCGTGAACGGCCACGAGTTCGAGATCGAGGGCGAGGGCGAGGGCCGCCCCTACGAGGGCACCCA
GACCGCCAAGCTGAAGGTGACCAAGGGTGGCCCCCTGCCCTTCGCCTGGGACATCCTGTCCCCTCAGTTC
ATGTACGGCTCCAAGGCCTACGTGAAGCACCCCGCCGACATCCCCGACTACTTGAAGCTGTCCTTCCCCG
AGGGCTTCAAGTGGGAGCGCGTGATGAACTTCGAGGACGGCGGCGTGGTGACCGTGACCCAGGACTCCTC
CCTGCAGGACGGCGAGTTCATCTACAAGGTGAAGCTGCGCGGCACCAACTTCCCCTCCGACGGCCCCGTA
ATGCAGAAGAAGACCATGGGCTGGGAGGCCTCCTCCGAGCGGATGTACCCCGAGGACGGCGCCCTGAAGG
GCGAGATCAAGCAGAGGCTGAAGCTGAAGGACGGCGGCCACTACGACGCTGAGGTCAAGACCACCTACAA
GGCCAAGAAGCCCGTGCAGCTGCCCGGCGCCTACAACGTCAACATCAAGTTGGACATCACCTCCCACAAC
GAGGACTACACCATCGTGGAACAGTACGAACGCGCCGAGGGCCGCCACTCCACCGGCGGCATGGACGAGC
TGTACAAGTAAGAATTCCGATCATATTCAATAACCCACTAGTAGACCACCTCCCCTGCGAGCTAAGCTGG
ACAGCCAATGACGGGTAAGAGAGTGACATTTTTCACTAACCTAAGACAGGAGGGCCGTCAGAGCTACTGC
CTAATCCAAAGACGGGTAAAAGTGATAAAAATGTATCACTCCAACCTAAGACAGGCGCAGCTTCCGAGGG
ATTTGAGATCCAGACATGATAAGATACATTGATGAGTTTGGACAAACCAAAACTAGAATGCAGTGAAAAA
AATGCCTTATTTGTGAAATTTGTGATGCTATTGCCTTATTTGTAACCATTATAAGCTGCAATAAACAAGT
TTGATATCTATAACAAGAAAATATATATATAATAAGTTATCACGTAAGTAGAACATGAAATAACAATATA
ATTATCGTATGAGTTAAATCTTAAAAGTCACGTAAAAGATAATCATGCGTCATTTTGACTCACGCGGTCG
TTATAGTTCAAAATCAGTGACACTTACCGCATTGACAAGCACGCCTCACGGGAGCTCCAAGCGGCGACTG
AGATGTCCTAAATGCACAGCGACGGATTCGCGCTATTTAGAAAGAGAGAGCAATATTTCAAGAATGCATG
CGTCAATTTTACGCAGACTATCTTTCTAGGGTTAAGAATTCACTGGCCGTCGTTTTACAACGTCGTGACT
GGGAAAACCCTGGCGTTACCCAACTTAATCGCCTTGCAGCACATCCCCCTTTCGCCAGCTGGCGTAATAG
CGAAGAGGCCCGCACCGATCGCCCTTCCCAACAGTTGCGCAGCCTGAATGGCGAATGGCGCCTGATGCGG
TATTTTCTCCTTACGCATCTGTGCGGTATTTCACACCGCATATGGTGCACTCTCAGTACAATCTGCTCTG
ATGCCGCATAGTTAAGCCAGCCCCGACACCCGCCAACACCCGCTGACGCGCCCTGACGGGCTTGTCTGCT
CCCGGCATCCGCTTACAGACAAGCTGTGACCGTCTCCGGGAGCTGCATGTGTCAGAGGTTTTCACCGTCA
TCACCGAAACGCGCGAGACGAAAGGGCCTCGTGATACGCCTATTTTTATAGGTTAATGTCATGATAATAA
TGGTTTCTTAGACGTCAGGTGGCACTTTTCGGGGAAATGTGCGCGGAACCCCTATTTGTTTATTTTTCTA
AATACATTCAAATATGTATCCGCTCATGAGACAATAACCCTGATAAATGCTTCAATAATATTGAAAAAGG
AAGAGTATGAGTATTCAACATTTCCGTGTCGCCCTTATTCCCTTTTTTGCGGCATTTTGCCTTCCTGTTT
TTGCTCACCCAGAAACGCTGGTGAAAGTAAAAGATGCTGAAGATCAGTTGGGTGCACGAGTGGGTTACAT
CGAACTGGATCTCAACAGCGGTAAGATCCTTGAGAGTTTTCGCCCCGAAGAACGTTTTCCAATGATGAGC
ACTTTTAAAGTTCTGCTATGTGGCGCGGTATTATCCCGTATTGACGCCGGGCAAGAGCAACTCGGTCGCC
GCATACACTATTCTCAGAATGACTTGGTTGAGTACTCACCAGTCACAGAAAAGCATCTTACGGATGGCAT
GACAGTAAGAGAATTATGCAGTGCTGCCATAACCATGAGTGATAACACTGCGGCCAACTTACTTCTGACA
ACGATCGGAGGACCGAAGGAGCTAACCGCTTTTTTGCACAACATGGGGGATCATGTAACTCGCCTTGATC
GTTGGGAACCGGAGCTGAATGAAGCCATACCAAACGACGAGCGTGACACCACGATGCCTGTAGCAATGGC
AACAACGTTGCGCAAACTATTAACTGGCGAACTACTTACTCTAGCTTCCCGGCAACAATTAATAGACTGG
ATGGAGGCGGATAAAGTTGCAGGACCACTTCTGCGCTCGGCCCTTCCGGCTGGCTGGTTTATTGCTGATA
AATCTGGAGCCGGTGAGCGTGGGTCTCGCGGTATCATTGCAGCACTGGGGCCAGATGGTAAGCCCTCCCG
TATCGTAGTTATCTACACGACGGGGAGTCAGGCAACTATGGATGAACGAAATAGACAGATCGCTGAGATA
GGTGCCTCACTGATTAAGCATTGGTAACTGTCAGACCAAGTTTACTCATATATACTTTAGATTGATTTAA
AACTTCATTTTTAATTTAAAAGGATCTAGGTGAAGATCCTTTTTGATAATCTCATGACCAAAATCCCTTA
ACGTGAGTTTTCGTTCCACTGAGCGTCAGACCCCGTAGAAAAGATCAAAGGATCTTCTTGAGATCCTTTT
TTTCTGCGCGTAATCTGCTGCTTGCAAACAAAAAAACCACCGCTACCAGCGGTGGTTTGTTTGCCGGATC
AAGAGCTACCAACTCTTTTTCCGAAGGTAACTGGCTTCAGCAGAGCGCAGATACCAAATACTGTTCTTCT
AGTGTAGCCGTAGTTAGGCCACCACTTCAAGAACTCTGTAGCACCGCCTACATACCTCGCTCTGCTAATC
CTGTTACCAGTGGCTGCTGCCAGTGGCGATAAGTCGTGTCTTACCGGGTTGGACTCAAGACGATAGTTAC
CGGATAAGGCGCAGCGGTCGGGCTGAACGGGGGGTTCGTGCACACAGCCCAGCTTGGAGCGAACGACCTA
CACCGAACTGAGATACCTACAGCGTGAGCTATGAGAAAGCGCCACGCTTCCCGAAGGGAGAAAGGCGGAC
AGGTATCCGGTAAGCGGCAGGGTCGGAACAGGAGAGCGCACGAGGGAGCTTCCAGGGGGAAACGCCTGGT
ATCTTTATAGTCCTGTCGGGTTTCGCCACCTCTGACTTGAGCGTCGATTTTTGTGATGCTCGTCAGGGGG
GCGGAGCCTATGGAAAAACGCCAGCAACGCGGCCTTTTTACGGTTCCTGGCCTTTTGCTGGCCTTTTGCT
CACATGTTCTTTCCTGCGTTATCCCCTGATTCTGTGGATAACCGTATTACCGCCTTTGAGTGAGCTGATA
CCGCTCGCCGCAGCCGAACGACCGAGCGCAGCGAGTCAGTGAGCGAGGAAGCGGAAGAGCGCCCAATACG
CAAACCGCCTCTCCCCGCGCGTTGGCCGATTCATTAATGCAGCTGGCACGACAGGTTTCCCGACTGGAAA
GCGGGCAGTGAGCGCAACGCAATTAATGTGAGTTAGCTCACTCATTAGGCACCCCAGGCTTTACACTTTA
TGCTTCCGGCTCGTATGTTGTGTGGAATTGTGAGCGGATAACAATTTCACACAGGAAACAGCTATGACCA
TGATTACGCCAAGGTCGACTTAACCCTAGAAAGATAATCATATTGTGACGTACGTTAAAGATAATCATGC
GTAAAATTGACGCATGTGTTTTATCGGTCTGTATATCGAGGTTTATTTATTAATTTGAATAGATATTAAG
TTTTATTATATTTACACTTACATACTAATAATAAATTCAACAAACAATTTATTTATGTTTATTTATTTAT
TAAAAAAAAACAAAAACTCAAAATTTCTTCTATAAAGTAACAAAACTTTTAGCAGTGAAAAAAATGCTTT
ATTTGTGAAATTTGTGATGCTATTGCTTTATTTGTAACCATTATAAGCTGCAATAAACAAGTTAACAACA
ACAATTGCATTCATTTTATGTTTCAGGTTCAGGGGGAGGTGTGGGAGGTTTTTTAAAGCAAGTAAAACCT
CTACAAATGTGGTATGGCTGATTATGATCCTCTGGAGATTTAGCCCTCCCACACATAACCAGAGGGCAGC
AATTCACGAATCCCAACTGCCGTCGGCTGTCCATCACTGTCCTTCACTATGGCTTTGATCCCAGGATGCA
GATCGAGAAGCACCTGTCGGCACCGTCCGCAGGGGCTCAAGATGCCCCTGTTCTCATTTCCGATCGCGAC
GATACAAGTCAGGTTGCCAGCTGCCGCAGCAGCAGCAGTGCCCAGCACCACGAGTTCTGCACAAGGTCCC
CCAGTAAAATGATATACATTGACACCAGTGAAGATGCGGCCGTCGCTAGAGAGAGCTGCGCTGGCGACGC
TGTAGTCTTCAGAGATGGGGATGCTGTTGATTGTAGCCGTTGCTCTTTCAATGAGGGTGGATTCTTCTTG
AGACAAAGGCTTGGCCATGGGGCCGGGGTTCTCCTCCACGTCGCCGGCCTGCTTCAGCAGGCTGAAGTTG
GTGGCGCCGCTGCCCCCGGGGAGCATGTCAAGGTCAAAATCGTCAAGAGCGTCAGCAGGCAGCATATCAA
GGTCAAAGTCGTCAAGGGCATCGGCTGGGAGCATGTCTAAGTCAAAATCGTCAAGGGCGTCGGTCGGCCC
GCCGCTTTCGCACTTTAGCTGTTTCTCCAGGCCACATATGATTAGTTCCAGGCCGAAAAGGAAGGCAGGT
TCGGCTCCCTGCCGGTCGAACAGCTCAATTGCTTGTTTCAGAAGTGGGGGCATAGAATCGGTGGTAGGTG
TCTCTCTTTCCTCTTTTGCTACTTGATGCTCCTGTTCCTCCAATACGCAGCCCAGTGTAAAGTGGCCCAC
GGCGGACAGAGCGTACAGTGCGTTCTCCAGGGAGAAGCCTTGCTGACACAGGAACGCGAGCTGATTTTCC
AGGGTTTCGTACTGTTTCTCTGTTGGGCGGGTGCCGAGATGCACTTTAGCCCCGTCGCGATGTGAGAGGA
GAGCACAGCGGTATGACTTGGCGTTGTTCCGCAGAAAGTCTTGCCATGACTCGCCTTCCAGGGGGCAGGA
GTGGGTATGATGCCTGTCCAGCATCTCGATTGGCAGGGCATCGAGCAGGGCCCGCTTGTTCTTCACGTGC
CAGTACAGGGTAGGCTGCTCAACTCCCAGCTTTTGAGCGAGTTTCCTTGTCGTCAGGCCTTCGATACCGA
CTCCATTGAGTAATTCCAGAGCAGAGTTTATGACTTTGCTCTTGTCCAGTCTAGACATCTTATCGTCATC
GTCTTTGTAATCCATGGTGGCGGATCCCGCGTCACGACACCTGTGTTCTGGCGGCAAACCCGTTGCGAAA
AAGAACGTTCACGGCGACTACTGCACTTATATACGGTTCTCCCCCACCCTCGGGAAAAAGGCGGAGCCAG
TACACGACATCACTTTCCCAGTTTACCCCGCGCCACCTTCTCTAGGCACCGGTTCAATTGCCGACCCCTC
CCCCCAACTTCTCGGGGACTGTGGGCGATGTGCGCTCTGCCCACTGACGGGCACCGGAGCCACTCGAGTG
GAATT
